Addgene plasmid #81269: pDONR223_HIST1H1E_p.A60D
Purpose: Gateway Donor vector containing HIST1H1E , part of the Target Accelerator Plasmid Collection.
Depositing lab: Jesse Boehm & William Hahn & David Root. Depositing organization: Broad Institute. Publication: Systematic Functional Interrogation of Rare Cancer Variants Identifies Oncogenic Alleles. Kim E, Ilic N, Shrestha Y, Zou L, Kamburov A, Zhu C, Yang X, Lubonja R, Tran N, Nguyen C, Lawrence MS, Piccioni F, Bagul M, Doench JG, Chouinard CR, Wu X, Hogstrom L, Natoli T, Tamayo P, Horn H, Corsello SM, Lage K, Root DE, Subramanian A, Golub TR, Getz G, Boehm JS, Hahn WC. Cancer Discov. 2016 Jul;6(7):714-26. doi: 10.1158/2159-8290.CD-16-0160. Epub 2016 May 4. PubMed 27147599.
Backbone
  Vector backbone: pDONR223
  Backbone manufacturer: Invitrogen
  Backbone size w/o insert (bp): 2790
  Vector type: Gateway Entry vector
Growth in bacteria
  Bacterial resistance: Spectinomycin, 50 μg/mL
  Growth temperature: 37°C
  Growth strain: DH5alpha
  Copy number: High Copy
Gene/Insert
  Gene/Insert name: HIST1H1E
  Species: H. sapiens (human)
  Mutation: A60D
  GenBank ID: NM_005321.2
  Entrez Gene: H1-4 (a.k.a. H1.4, H1E, H1F4, H1s-4, HIST1H1E, RMNS, dJ221C16.5)
  Promoter: None
  Cloning method: Gateway Cloning
  Sequencing primers: 5′ M13pUC-fwd; 3′ M13-Rev
Terms and licenses: Academic/Nonprofit Terms; Industry Terms: Not Available to Industry
Depositor comments: Open state: NO stop codon immediately follows insert
How to cite: pDONR223_HIST1H1E_p.A60D was a gift from Jesse Boehm & William Hahn & David Root (Addgene plasmid # 81269 ; http://n2t.net/addgene:81269 ; RRID:Addgene_81269)
