[The description below was written by a language model from this plasmid's Addgene catalogue record and pLannotate feature annotations shown in this document.]
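Description:
pDONR223_HIST1H1E_p.A60D is a Gateway entry clone built on the Invitrogen pDONR223 backbone, carrying a human linker histone H1.4 open reading frame (HIST1H1E, now H1-4) with the missense substitution A60D. It is a bacterial propagation and shuttling plasmid rather than an expression vector. It replicates at high copy in E. coli from a ColE1/pUC-type origin and is selected with spectinomycin through the aadA (SmR) aminoglycoside adenylyltransferase gene. In the annotation, aadA is preceded by a fragment of a class 1 integron Pc promoter and a remnant of a gentamicin resistance gene. Short lacZα and lacI fragments are also annotated, along with rrnB T1 and T2 terminators, which typically insulate the cloning region from read-through transcription.

The sequenced record is 3,450 nt, and the H1-4 coding sequence is flanked on both sides by attL recombination sites. The automated annotation labels both as attL3, which probably reflects how the tool matches attL variants rather than two identical sites. These sites allow the insert to be transferred by an LR Clonase reaction into any compatible destination vector. The record lists no promoter for the insert, and the only nearby promoter annotated is a T7 promoter lying outside the attL-flanked cassette, so expression depends on the destination vector chosen. The depositor notes that the clone is in the "open" configuration, with no stop codon immediately after the insert, which permits in-frame C-terminal fusion to tags supplied by a destination vector.

The plasmid belongs to the Target Accelerator Plasmid Collection, associated with a systematic functional survey of rare cancer-associated variants. It serves as a source clone for building expression constructs to test the A60D allele.
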