Features (pLannotate 1.2.2; 12 found; start..end, strand, type, name):
     38..74      -  CDS            lacZα (fragment): LacZα fragment of β-galactosidase; lacZ fragment
     91..186     +  protein_bind   attL3: mutant version of attL; recombination site for the Gateway® LR reaction LR Clonase™
    192..791     +  CDS            H1-4 (fragment): H14_HUMAN - Also known as H1F4 From Homo sapiens (Human).
    853..948     -  protein_bind   attL3: mutant version of attL; recombination site for the Gateway® LR reaction LR Clonase™
    967..985     -  promoter       T7 promoter: promoter for bacteriophage T7 RNA polymerase
   1175..1198    +  promoter       Pc promoter (fragment): intI1 (promoter lies within the coding sequence); class 1 integron promoter
   1374..1430    +  CDS            GmR (fragment): gentamycin acetyltransferase; aacC1; confers resistance to gentamycin
   1437..2228    +  CDS            SmR: aminoglycoside adenylyltransferase (Murphy, 1985); aadA; confers resistance to spectinomycin and streptomycin
   2321..2909    +  rep_origin     ori: high-copy-number ColE1/pMB1/pBR322/pUC origin of replication
   3092..3184    +  CDS            lacI (fragment): lac repressor; lacI; The lac repressor binds to the lac operator to inhibit transcription in E. coli. This inhibition can be relieved by adding lactose or isopropyl-β-D-thiogalactopyranoside (IPTG).
   3239..3266    -  terminator     rrnB T2 terminator: transcription terminator T2 from the E. coli rrnB gene
   3398..3441    +  terminator     rrnB T1 terminator: Escherichia coli rrnB; transcription terminator T1 from the E. coli rrnB gene
>Addgene plasmid #81269 | pDONR223_HIST1H1E_p.A60D | addgene full sequence | sequence record 168356 | Addgene NGS Result
GGCAGTTCCCTACTCTCGCGTTAACGCTAGCATGGATGTTTTCCCAGTCACGACGTTGTAAAACGACGGC
CAGTCTTAAGCTCGGGCCCCAAATAATGATTTTATTTTGACTGATAGTGACCTGTTCGTTGCAACAAATT
GATGAGCAATGCTTTTTTATAATGCCAACTTTGTACAAAAAAGTTGGCACCATGTCCGAGACTGCGCCTG
CCGCGCCCGCTGCTCCGGCCCCTGCCGAGAAGACTCCCGTGAAGAAGAAGGCCCGCAAGTCTGCAGGTGC
GGCCAAGCGCAAAGCGTCTGGGCCCCCGGTGTCCGAGCTCATTACTAAAGCTGTTGCCGCCTCCAAGGAG
CGCAGCGGCGTATCTTTGGACGCTCTCAAGAAAGCGCTGGCAGCCGCTGGCTATGACGTGGAGAAGAACA
ACAGCCGCATCAAGCTGGGTCTCAAGAGCCTGGTGAGCAAGGGCACCCTGGTGCAGACCAAGGGCACCGG
CGCGTCGGGTTCCTTCAAACTCAACAAGAAGGCGGCCTCTGGGGAAGCCAAGCCTAAGGCTAAAAAGGCA
GGCGCGGCCAAGGCCAAGAAGCCAGCAGGAGCGGCGAAGAAGCCCAAGAAGGCGACGGGGGCGGCCACCC
CCAAGAAGAGCGCCAAGAAGACCCCAAAGAAGGCGAAGAAGCCGGCTGCAGCTGCTGGAGCCAAAAAAGC
GAAAAGCCCGAAAAAGGCGAAAGCAGCCAAGCCAAAAAAGGCGCCCAAGAGCCCAGCGAAGGCCAAAGCA
GTTAAACCCAAGGCGGCTAAACCAAAGACCGCCAAGCCCAAGGCAGCCAAGCCAAAGAAGGCGGCAGCCA
AGAAAAAGTTGCCAACTTTCTTGTACAAAGTTGGCATTATAAGAAAGCATTGCTTATCAATTTGTTGCAA
CGAACAGGTCACTATCAGTCAAAATAAAATCATTATTTGCCATCCAGCTGATATCCCCTATAGTGAGTCG
TATTACATGGTCATAGCTGTTTCCTGGCAGCTCTGGCCCGTGTCTCAAAATCTCTGATGTTACATTGCAC
AAGATAAAAATATATCATCATGCCTCCTCTAGACCAGCCAGGACAGAAATGCCTCGACTTCGCTGCTACC
CAAGGTTGCCGGGTGACGCACACCGTGGAAACGGATGAAGGCACGAACCCAGTGGACATAAGCCTGTTCG
GTTCGTAAGCTGTAATGCAAGTAGCGTATGCGCTCACGCAACTGGTCCAGAACCTTGACCGAACGCAGCG
GTGGTAACGGCGCAGTGGCGGTTTTCATGGCTTGTTATGACTGTTTTTTTGGGGTACAGTCTATGCCTCG
GGCATCCAAGCAGCAAGCGCGTTACGCCGTGGGTCGATGTTTGATGTTATGGAGCAGCAACGATGTTACG
CAGCAGGGCAGTCGCCCTAAAACAAAGTTAAACATTATGAGGGAAGCGGTGATCGCCGAAGTATCGACTC
AACTATCAGAGGTAGTTGGCGTCATCGAGCGCCATCTCGAACCGACGTTGCTGGCCGTACATTTGTACGG
CTCCGCAGTGGATGGCGGCCTGAAGCCACACAGTGATATTGATTTGCTGGTTACGGTGACCGTAAGGCTT
GATGAAACAACGCGGCGAGCTTTGATCAACGACCTTTTGGAAACTTCGGCTTCCCCTGGAGAGAGCGAGA
TTCTCCGCGCTGTAGAAGTCACCATTGTTGTGCACGACGACATCATTCCGTGGCGTTATCCAGCTAAGCG
CGAACTGCAATTTGGAGAATGGCAGCGCAATGACATTCTTGCAGGTATCTTCGAGCCAGCCACGATCGAC
ATTGATCTGGCTATCTTGCTGACAAAAGCAAGAGAACATAGCGTTGCCTTGGTAGGTCCAGCGGCGGAGG
AACTCTTTGATCCGGTTCCTGAACAGGATCTATTTGAGGCGCTAAATGAAACCTTAACGCTATGGAACTC
GCCGCCCGACTGGGCTGGCGATGAGCGAAATGTAGTGCTTACGTTGTCCCGCATTTGGTACAGCGCAGTA
ACCGGCAAAATCGCGCCGAAGGATGTCGCTGCCGACTGGGCAATGGAGCGCCTGCCGGCCCAGTATCAGC
CCGTCATACTTGAAGCTAGACAGGCTTATCTTGGACAAGAAGAAGATCGCTTGGCCTCGCGCGCAGATCA
GTTGGAAGAATTTGTCCACTACGTGAAAGGCGAGATCACCAAGGTAGTCGGCAAATAACCCTCGAGCCAC
CCATGACCAAAATCCCTTAACGTGAGTTACGCGTCGTTCCACTGAGCGTCAGACCCCGTAGAAAAGATCA
AAGGATCTTCTTGAGATCCTTTTTTTCTGCGCGTAATCTGCTGCTTGCAAACAAAAAAACCACCGCTACC
AGCGGTGGTTTGTTTGCCGGATCAAGAGCTACCAACTCTTTTTCCGAAGGTAACTGGCTTCAGCAGAGCG
CAGATACCAAATACTGTTCTTCTAGTGTAGCCGTAGTTAGGCCACCACTTCAAGAACTCTGTAGCACCGC
CTACATACCTCGCTCTGCTAATCCTGTTACCAGTGGCTGCTGCCAGTGGCGATAAGTCGTGTCTTACCGG
GTTGGACTCAAGACGATAGTTACCGGATAAGGCGCAGCGGTCGGGCTGAACGGGGGGTTCGTGCACACAG
CCCAGCTTGGAGCGAACGACCTACACCGAACTGAGATACCTACAGCGTGAGCTATGAGAAAGCGCCACGC
TTCCCGAAGGGAGAAAGGCGGACAGGTATCCGGTAAGCGGCAGGGTCGGAACAGGAGAGCGCACGAGGGA
GCTTCCAGGGGGAAACGCCTGGTATCTTTATAGTCCTGTCGGGTTTCGCCACCTCTGACTTGAGCGTCGA
TTTTTGTGATGCTCGTCAGGGGGGCGGAGCCTATGGAAAAACGCCAGCAACGCGGCCTTTTTACGGTTCC
TGGCCTTTTGCTGGCCTTTTGCTCACATGTTCTTTCCTGCGTTATCCCCTGATTCTGTGGATAACCGTAT
TACCGCCTTTGAGTGAGCTGATACCGCTCGCCGCAGCCGAACGACCGAGCGCAGCGAGTCAGTGAGCGAG
GAAGCGGAAGAGCGCCCAATACGCAAACCGCCTCTCCCCGCGCGTTGGCCGATTCATTAATGCAGCTGGC
ACGACAGGTTTCCCGACTGGAAAGCGGGCAGTGAGCGCAACGCAATTAATACGCGTACCGCTAGCCAGGA
AGAGTTTGTAGAAACGCAAAAAGGCCATCCGTCAGGATGGCCTTCTGCTTAGTTTGATGCCTGGCAGTTT
ATGGCGGGCGTCCTGCCCGCCACCCTCCGGGCCGTTGCTTCACAACGTTCAAATCCGCTCCCGGCGGATT
TGTCCTACTCAGGAGAGCGTTCACCGACAAACAACAGATAAAACGAAAGGCCCAGTCTTCCGACTGAGCC
TTTCGTTTTATTTGATGCCT
