>Addgene plasmid #81269 | pDONR223_HIST1H1E_p.A60D | depositor partial sequence | sequence record 154588 | Insert sequence
ATGTCCGAGACTGCGCCTGCCGCGCCCGCTGCTCCGGCCCCTGCCGAGAAGACTCCCGTGAAGAAGAAGG
CCCGCAAGTCTGCAGGTGCGGCCAAGCGCAAAGCGTCTGGGCCCCCGGTGTCCGAGCTCATTACTAAAGC
TGTTGCCGCCTCCAAGGAGCGCAGCGGCGTATCTTTGGACGCTCTCAAGAAAGCGCTGGCAGCCGCTGGC
TATGACGTGGAGAAGAACAACAGCCGCATCAAGCTGGGTCTCAAGAGCCTGGTGAGCAAGGGCACCCTGG
TGCAGACCAAGGGCACCGGCGCGTCGGGTTCCTTCAAACTCAACAAGAAGGCGGCCTCTGGGGAAGCCAA
GCCTAAGGCTAAAAAGGCAGGCGCGGCCAAGGCCAAGAAGCCAGCAGGAGCGGCGAAGAAGCCCAAGAAG
GCGACGGGGGCGGCCACCCCCAAGAAGAGCGCCAAGAAGACCCCAAAGAAGGCGAAGAAGCCGGCTGCAG
CTGCTGGAGCCAAAAAAGCGAAAAGCCCGAAAAAGGCGAAAGCAGCCAAGCCAAAAAAGGCGCCCAAGAG
CCCAGCGAAGGCCAAAGCAGTTAAACCCAAGGCGGCTAAACCAAAGACCGCCAAGCCCAAGGCAGCCAAG
CCAAAGAAGGCGGCAGCCAAGAAAAAG
